>Addgene plasmid #124661 | SpyCatcher002-oDi | addgene full sequence | sequence record 243764 | Addgene NGS Result
TTCATGTTGTTGCTCAGGTCGCAGACGTTTTGCAGCAGCAGTCGCTTCACGTTCGCTCGCGTATCGGTGA
TTCATTCTGCTAACCAGTAAGGCAACCCCGCCAGCCTAGCCGGGTCCTCAACGACAGGAGCACGATCATG
CGCACCCGTGGCCAGGACCCAACGCTGCCCGAGATCTCGATCCCGCGAAATTAATACGACTCACTATAGG
GAGACCACAACGGTTTCCCTCTAGAAATAATTTTGTTTAACTTTAAGAAGGAGATATACATATGTCGTAC
TACCATCACCATCACCATCACGATTACGACATCCCAACGACCGAAAACCTGTATTTTCAGGGCGCCATGG
TAACCACCTTATCAGGTTTATCAGGTGAGCAAGGTCCGTCCGGTGATATGACAACTGAAGAAGATAGTGC
TACCCATATTAAATTCTCAAAACGTGATGAGGACGGCCGTGAGTTAGCTGGTGCAACTATGGAGTTGCGT
GATTCATCTGGTAAAACTATTAGTACATGGATTTCAGATGGACATGTGAAGGATTTCTACCTGTATCCAG
GAAAATATACATTTGTCGAAACCGCAGCACCAGACGGTTATGAGGTAGCAACTGCTATTACCTTTACAGT
TAATGAGCAAGGTCAGGTTACTGTAAATGGCGAAGCAACTAAAGGTGACGCTCATACTGGATCCAGTGGT
AGCGGCAGCGGCTCTGAAATTGCAGCACTGAAAAAAGAAATCGCTGCCCTGAAACAAGAAAATGCCGCAT
TAAAACAAGAGATCGCAGCGCTGAAGAAAGAGATTGCAGCCTTAAAACAGGGCAGTGGTTCGGGCGAACC
GGAAGCGTAATAAGCTTTAAATGGTTGATGCTTGAGGATCCGAATTCGAGCTCCGTCGACAAGCTTGCGG
CCGCACTCGAGCACCACCACCACCACCACTGAGATCCGGCTGCTAACAAAGCCCGAAAGGAAGCTGAGTT
GGCTGCTGCCACCGCTGAGCAATAACTAGCATAACCCCTTGGGGCCTCTAAACGGGTCTTGAGGGGTTTT
TTGCTGAAAGGAGGAACTATATCCGGATTGGCGAATGGG
[124 nt withheld, positions 1090-1213]
C
[91 nt withheld, positions 1215-1305]
A
[49 nt withheld, positions 1307-1355]
CCTTTGACGTTGGAGTCCACGTTCTTT
[37 nt withheld, positions 1383-1419]
ACCCTATCTCGGTCTATTCTTTTGATTTATAAGGGATTTTGCCGATTTCGGCCTATTGGTTAAAAAATGA
GCTGATTTAACAAAAATTTAACGCGAATTTTAACAAAATATTAACGCTTACAATTTAGGTGGCACTTTTC
GGGGAAATGTGCGCGGAACCCCTATTTGTTTATTTTTCTAAATACATTCAAATATGTATCCGCTCATGAG
ACAATAACCCTGGTAAATGCTTCAATAATATTGAAAAAGGAAGAGTATGAGTATTCAACATTTCCGTGTC
GCCCTTATTCCCTTTTTTGCGGCATTTTGCCTTCCTGTTTTTGCTCACCCAGAAACGCTGGTGAAAGTAA
AAGATGCTGAAGATCAGTTGGGTGCACGAGTGGGTTACATCGAACTGGATCTCAACAGCGGTAAGATCCT
TGAGAGTTTTCGCCCCGAAGAACGTTTTCCAATGATGAGCACTTTTAAAGTTCTGCTATGTGGCGCGGTA
TTATCCCGTATTGACGCCGGGCAAGAGCAACTCGGTCGCCGCATACACTATTCTCAGAATGACTTGGTTG
AGTACTCACCAGTCACAGAAAAGCATCTTACGGATGGCATGACAGTAAGAGAATTATGCAGTGCTGCCAT
AACCATGAGTGATAACACTGCGGCCAACTTACTTCTGACAACGATCGGAGGACCGAAGGAGCTAACCGCT
TTTTTGCACAACATGGGGGATCATGTAACTCGCCTTGATCGTTGGGAACCGGAGCTGAATGAAGCCATAC
CAAACGACGAGCGTGACACCACGATGCCTGCAGCAATGGCAACAACGTTGCGCAAACTATTAACTGGCGA
ACTACTTACTCTAGCTTCCCGGCAACAATTAATAGACTGGATGGAGGCGGATAAAGTTGCAGGACCACTT
CTGCGCTCGGCCCTTCCGGCTGGCTGGTTTATTGCTGATAAATCTGGAGCCGGTGAGCGTGGGTCTCGCG
GTATCATTGCAGCACTGGGGCCAGATGGTAAGCCCTCCCGTATCGTAGTTATCTACACGACGGGGAGTCA
GGCAACTATGGATGAACGAAATAGACAGATCGCTGAGATAGGTGCCTCACTGATTAAGCATTGGTAACTG
TCAGACCAAGTTTACTCATATATACTTTAGATTGATTTAAAACTTCATTTTTAATTTAAAAGGATCTAGG
TGAAGATCCTTTTTGATAATCTCATGACCAAAATCCCTTAACGTGAGTTTTCGTTCCACTGAGCGTCAGA
CCCCGTAGAAAAGATCAAAGGATCTTCTTGAGATCCTTTTTTTCTGCGCGTAATCTGCTGCTTGCAAACA
AAAAAACCACCGCTACCAGCGGTGGTTTGTTTGCCGGATCAAGAGCTACCAACTCTTTTTCCGAAGGTAA
CTGGCTTCAGCAGAGCGCAGATACCAAATACTGTCCTTCTAGTGTAGCCGTAGTTAGGCCACCACTTCAA
GAACTCTGTAGCACCGCCTACATACCTCGCTCTGCTAATCCTGTTACCAGTGGCTGCTGCCAGTGGCGAT
AAGTCGTGTCTTACCGGGTTGGACTCAAGACGATAGTTACCGGATAAGGCGCAGCGGTCGGGCTGAACGG
GGGGTTCGTGCACACAGCCCAGCTTGGAGCGAACGACCTACACCGAACTGAGATACCTACAGCGTGAGCT
ATGAGAAAGCGCCACGCTTCCCGAAGGGAGAAAGGCGGACAGGTATCCGGTAAGCGGCAGGGTCGGAACA
GGAGAGCGCACGAGGGAGCTTCCAGGGGGAAACGCCTGGTATCTTTATAGTCCTGTCGGGTTTCGCCACC
TCTGACTTGAGCGTCGATTTTTGTGATGCTCGTCAGGGGGGCGGAGCCTATGGAAAAACGCCAGCAACGC
GGCCTTTTTACGGTTCCTGGCCTTTTGCTGGCCTTTTGCTCACATGTTCTTTCCTGCGTTATCCCCTGAT
TCTGTGGATAACCGTATTACCGCCTTTGAGTGAGCTGATACCGCTCGCCGCAGCCGAACGACCGAGCGCA
GCGAGTCAGTGAGCGAGGAAGCGGAAGAGCGCCTGATGCGGTATTTTCTCCTTACGCATCTGTGCGGTAT
TTCACACCGCAATGGTGCACTCTCAGTACAATCTGCTCTGATGCCGCATAGTTAAGCCAGTATACACTCC
GCTATCGCTACGTGACTGGGTCATGGCTGCGCCCCGACACCCGCCAACACCCGCTGACGCGCCCTGACGG
GCTTGTCTGCTCCCGGCATCCGCTTACAGACAAGCTGTGACCGTCTCCGGGAGCTGCATGTGTCAGAGGT
TTTCACCGTCATCACCGAAACGCGCGAGGCAGCTGCGGTAAAGCTCATCAGCGTGGTCGTGAAGCGATTC
ACAGATGTCTGCCTGTTCATCCGCGTCCAGCTCGTTGAGCTTCTCCAGAAGCGTTAATGTCTGGCTTCTG
ATAAAGCGGGCCATGTTAAGGGCGGTTTTTTCCTGTTTGGTCACTGATGCCTCCGTGTAAGGGGGATTTC
TGTTCATGGGGGTAATGATACCGATGAAACGAGAGAGGATGCTCACGATACGGGTTACTGATGATGAACA
TGCCCGGTTACTGGAACGTTGTGAGGGTAAACAACTGGCGGTATGGATGCGGCGGGACCAGAGAAAAATC
ACTCAGGGTCAATGCCAGCGCTTCGTTAATACAGATGTAGGTGTTCCACAGGGTAGCCAGCAGCATCCTG
CGATGCAGATCCGGAACATAATGGTGCAGGGCGCTGACTTCCGCGTTTCCAGACTTTACGAAACACGGAA
ACCGAAGACCA
Features (pLannotate 1.2.2; 14 found; start..end, strand, type, name):
    192..210     +  promoter       T7 promoter: promoter for bacteriophage T7 RNA polymerase
    242..264     +  RBS            RBS: efficient ribosome binding site from bacteriophage T7 gene 10 (Olins and Rangwala, 1989)
    282..301     +  CDS            8xHis (fragment): 8xHis affinity tag
    323..343     +  CDS            TEV site: tobacco etch virus (TEV) protease recognition and cleavage site
    922..939     +  CDS            9xHis (fragment): 9xHis affinity tag
    949..998     +  CDS            SET1 (fragment): solubility-enhancement tag derived from T7 phage gene 10B
   1006..1053    +  terminator     T7 terminator: transcription terminator for bacteriophage T7 RNA polymerase
   1090..1518    +  rep_origin     f1 ori (sequence partly withheld): f1 bacteriophage origin of replication; arrow indicates direction of (+) strand synthesis
   1571..1675    +  promoter       AmpR promoter: bla
   1676..2536    +  CDS            AmpR: β-lactamase; bla; confers resistance to ampicillin, carbenicillin, and related antibiotics
   2707..3295    +  rep_origin     ori: high-copy-number ColE1/pMB1/pBR322/pUC origin of replication
   3481..3620    -  misc_feature   bom: basis of mobility region from pBR322
   3722..3913    -  CDS            rop: Rop protein, which maintains plasmids at low copy number; rop
   3930..80      +  CDS            YPB1_ECOLX (across the origin): Protein predicted: Swiss-Prot protein existence level 4. From Escherichia coli.
