[The description below was written by a language model from this plasmid's Addgene catalogue record and pLannotate feature annotations shown in this document.]
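Description:
SpyCatcher002-oDi is a 4,230 bp bacterial expression plasmid built on the pDEST14 backbone. It produces a synthetic fusion of SpyCatcher002 with a dimerizing coiled-coil domain (oDi). It replicates in E. coli from a ColE1/pMB1-type origin and is selected with ampicillin through the β-lactamase gene and its native promoter. The catalogue lists it as high copy, although the feature table also detects pBR322-derived bom and rop elements, which are normally associated with copy-number restraint. An f1 phage origin is also present, along with a short predicted E. coli open reading frame spanning the sequence origin that is probably just a backbone remnant.

The 582 bp insert, introduced by Gibson cloning, sits between a T7 promoter with the phage gene 10 ribosome binding site and a T7 terminator, so expression requires a host that supplies T7 RNA polymerase. According to the catalogue, the protein has an N-terminal His6 tag followed by a TEV protease cleavage site, which allows the tag to be removed after affinity purification, and a C-terminal C-tag. The feature table confirms the N-terminal His stretch and the TEV site. It also picks up a second His-tag fragment and a fragment of a T7 gene 10B-derived solubility tag just upstream of the terminator. These lie beyond the stated insert length and may be untranslated backbone sequence, but the record does not settle this.

SpyCatcher002 forms a spontaneous covalent isopeptide bond with SpyTag peptides. The purified coiled-coil fusion can therefore serve as a scaffold that brings two SpyTag-bearing proteins into a defined dimer, as one component of an oligomerization toolbox.
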