Addgene plasmid #124661: SpyCatcher002-oDi
Purpose: Expresses SpyCatcher002-oDi for dimerization of SpyTag-proteins via dimeric coiled-coil
Depositing lab: Mark Howarth. Depositing organization: University of Oxford. Publication: Spy&Go purification of SpyTag-proteins using pseudo-SpyCatcher to access an oligomerization toolbox. Khairil Anuar INA, Banerjee A, Keeble AH, Carella A, Nikov GI, Howarth M. Nat Commun. 2019 Apr 15;10(1):1734. doi: 10.1038/s41467-019-09678-w. PubMed 30988307.
Backbone
  Vector backbone: pDEST14
  Backbone size w/o insert (bp): 3648
  Total vector size (bp): 4230
  Vector type: Bacterial Expression
Growth in bacteria
  Bacterial resistance: Ampicillin, 100 μg/mL
  Growth temperature: 37°C
  Growth strain: DH5alpha
  Copy number: High Copy
Gene/Insert
  Gene/Insert name: SpyCatcher002-oDi
  Species: Synthetic
  Insert size (bp): 582
  Promoter: T7
  Tag / fusion protein: His6 (N terminal on insert); C-tag (C terminal on insert); TEV cleavage site (N terminal on insert)
  Cloning method: Gibson Cloning
  Sequencing primers: 5′ T7F; 3′ T7R
Terms and licenses: Academic/Nonprofit Terms; Industry Terms: Not Available to Industry
How to cite: SpyCatcher002-oDi was a gift from Mark Howarth (Addgene plasmid # 124661 ; http://n2t.net/addgene:124661 ; RRID:Addgene_124661)
