>Addgene plasmid #124661 | SpyCatcher002-oDi | depositor partial sequence | sequence record 238203 | SpyCatcher002-oDi (582 bp)
ATGTCGTACTACCATCACCATCACCATCACGATTACGACATCCCAACGACCGAAAACCTGTATTTTCAGG
GCGCCATGGTAACCACCTTATCAGGTTTATCAGGTGAGCAAGGTCCGTCCGGTGATATGACAACTGAAGA
AGATAGTGCTACCCATATTAAATTCTCAAAACGTGATGAGGACGGCCGTGAGTTAGCTGGTGCAACTATG
GAGTTGCGTGATTCATCTGGTAAAACTATTAGTACATGGATTTCAGATGGACATGTGAAGGATTTCTACC
TGTATCCAGGAAAATATACATTTGTCGAAACCGCAGCACCAGACGGTTATGAGGTAGCAACTGCTATTAC
CTTTACAGTTAATGAGCAAGGTCAGGTTACTGTAAATGGCGAAGCAACTAAAGGTGACGCTCATACTGGA
TCCAGTGGTAGCGGCAGCGGCTCTGAAATTGCAGCACTGAAAAAAGAAATCGCTGCCCTGAAACAAGAAA
ATGCCGCATTAAAACAAGAGATCGCAGCGCTGAAGAAAGAGATTGCAGCCTTAAAACAGGGCAGTGGTTC
GGGCGAACCGGAAGCGTAATAA
